>Addgene plasmid #90123 | pMEclecl14aP1gfp | addgene full sequence | sequence record 178530 | Addgene NGS Result
TCTTGAGATCCTTTTTTTCTGCGCGTAATCTGCTGCTTGCAAACAAAAAAACCACCGCTACCAGCGGTGG
TTTGTTTGCCGGATCAAGAGCTACCAACTCTTTTTCCGAAGGTAACTGGCTTCAGCAGAGCGCAGATACC
AAATACTGTTCTTCTAGTGTAGCCGTAGTTAGGCCACCACTTCAAGAACTCTGTAGCACCGCCTACATAC
CTCGCTCTGCTAATCCTGTTACCAGTGGCTGCTGCCAGTGGCGATAAGTCGTGTCTTACCGGGTTGGACT
CAAGACGATAGTTACCGGATAAGGCGCAGCGGTCGGGCTGAACGGGGGGTTCGTGCACACAGCCCAGCTT
GGAGCGAACGACCTACACCGAACTGAGATACCTACAGCGTGAGCTATGAGAAAGCGCCACGCTTCCCGAA
GGGAGAAAGGCGGACAGGTATCCGGTAAGCGGCAGGGTCGGAACAGGAGAGCGCACGAGGGAGCTTCCAG
GGGGAAACGCCTGGTATCTTTATAGTCCTGTCGGGTTTCGCCACCTCTGACTTGAGCGTCGATTTTTGTG
ATGCTCGTCAGGGGGGCGGAGCCTATGGAAAAACGCCAGCAACGCGGCCTTTTTACGGTTCCTGGCCTTT
TGCTGGCCTTTTGCTCACATGTTCTTTCCTGCGTTATCCCCTGATTCTGTGGATAACCGTATTACCGCCT
TTGAGTGAGCTGATACCGCTCGCCGCAGCCGAACGACCGAGCGCAGCGAGTCAGTGAGCGAGGAAGCGGA
AGAGCGCCCAATACGCAAACCGCCTCTCCCCGCGCGTTGGCCGATTCATTAATGCAGCTGGCACGACAGG
TTTCCCGACTGGAAAGCGGGCAGTGAGCGCAACGCAATTAATACGCGTACCGCTAGCCAGGAAGAGTTTG
TAGAAACGCAAAAAGGCCATCCGTCAGGATGGCCTTCTGCTTAGTTTGATGCCTGGCAGTTTATGGCGGG
CGTCCTGCCCGCCACCCTCCGGGCCGTTGCTTCACAACGTTCAAATCCGCTCCCGGCGGATTTGTCCTAC
TCAGGAGAGCGTTCACCGACAAACAACAGATAAAACGAAAGGCCCAGTCTTCCGACTGAGCCTTTCGTTT
TATTTGATGCCTGGCAGTTCCCTACTCTCGCGTTAACGCTAGCATGGATGTTTTCCCAGTCACGACGTTG
TAAAACGACGGCCAGTCTTAAGCTCGGGCCCCAAATAATGATTTTATTTTGACTGATAGTGACCTGTTCG
TTGCAACAAATTGATGAGCAATGCTTTTTTATAATGCCAACTTTGTACAAAAAAGCAGGCTCGCTAGTTG
ACTTGACATATATGCACGTAATGTGTTCTGTAAATATACAATAATTTATTTTCCACTTAAAGACCCTTAA
AAATAGGGCACTGATGTAAAGTACATTTTTAAATGGCGAGGTATAAAGTGGAATAATTTTCAAAACTTTA
TACTCACTACTCTTGAATATTTTTAGAAGTGCTACTTTTTACTCATATTTTGAGTAGCAGGTACTTTTAC
TTGCACTACATATTTTTGGGAAGTAAAGATACTTTTACTTGAGCATGATTTTTCAGTCCTCTTTCCACCA
CTGGCTACGATGAAACCTGAAACCTTCAAGGAGATGATGGGTGTGGATGCATGAACGGTTTATCAGCCCT
ATGCCAAGAAACACAGGTTTCCTCGTCATTTAAAGCTCATCCGTCACTCTGCTGTGGGAGTTTGGCAGTG
GGATTGTGTATTATGGAAGCTTCAGTTTCACCAGGAACAGATTTTTGTTCATAGTTGCGATTGTTTTGCT
TCGGCAGCACCACCACCCAAGAGGAAGCGAATGGCTGTATCAAGGCTGAACAGACTTCCTGTGCTTGTTG
TCTTGGGAGGACCTCACAGGGACGGCTAAGAAAGCCAGGGGGAGAAAAAGCAGACAATATCATTTTAGTT
TGAGTCTGCGATCGCCACCATGGTGAGCAAGGGCGAGGAGCTGTTCACCGGGGTGGTGCCCATCCTGGTC
GAGCTGGACGGCGACGTAAACGGCCACAAGTTCAGCGTGTCCGGCGAGGGCGAGGGCGATGCCACCTACG
GCAAGCTGACCCTGAAGTTCATCTGCACCACCGGCAAGCTGCCCGTGCCCTGGCCCACCCTCGTGACCAC
CCTGACCTACGGCGTGCAGTGCTTCAGCCGCTACCCCGACCACATGAAGCAGCACGACTTCTTCAAGTCC
GCCATGCCCGAAGGCTACGTCCAGGAGCGCACCATCTTCTTCAAGGACGACGGCAACTACAAGACCCGCG
CCGAGGTGAAGTTCGAGGGCGACACCCTGGTGAACCGCATCGAGCTGAAGGGCATCGACTTCAAGGAGGA
CGGCAACATCCTGGGGCACAAGCTGGAGTACAACTACAACAGCCACAACGTCTATATCATGGCCGACAAG
CAGAAGAACGGCATCAAGGTGAACTTCAAGATCCGCCACAACATCGAGGACGGCAGCGTGCAGCTCGCCG
ACCACTACCAGCAGAACACCCCCATCGGCGACGGCCCCGTGCTGCTGCCCGACAACCACTACCTGAGCAC
CCAGTCCGCCCTGAGCAAAGACCCCAACGAGAAGCGCGATCACATGGTCCTGCTGGAGTTCGTGACCGCC
GCCGGGATCACTCTCGGCATGGACGAGCTGTACAAGTCCGGACTCAGATCTCGAGCTCAAGCTTCGAATT
CTGCAGTCGACGGTACCGCGGGCCCGGGATCCACCGGATCTAGATAACTGATACCCAGCTTTCTTGTACA
AAGTTGGCATTATAAGAAAGCATTGCTTATCAATTTGTTGCAACGAACAGGTCACTATCAGTCAAAATAA
AATCATTATTTGCCATCCAGCTGATATCCCCTATAGTGAGTCGTATTACATGGTCATAGCTGTTTCCTGG
CAGCTCTGGCCCGTGTCTCAAAATCTCTGATGTTACATTGCACAAGATAAAAATATATCATCATGAACAA
TAAAACTGTCTGCTTACATAAACAGTAATACAAGGGGTGTTATGAGCCATATTCAACGGGAAACGTCGAG
GCCGCGATTAAATTCCAACATGGATGCTGATTTATATGGGTATAAATGGGCTCGCGATAATGTCGGGCAA
TCAGGTGCGACAATCTATCGCTTGTATGGGAAGCCCGATGCGCCAGAGTTGTTTCTGAAACATGGCAAAG
GTAGCGTTGCCAATGATGTTACAGATGAGATGGTCAGACTAAACTGGCTGACGGAATTTATGCCTCTTCC
GACCATCAAGCATTTTATCCGTACTCCTGATGATGCATGGTTACTCACCACTGCGATCCCCGGAAAAACA
GCATTCCAGGTATTAGAAGAATATCCTGATTCAGGTGAAAATATTGTTGATGCGCTGGCAGTGTTCCTGC
GCCGGTTGCATTCGATTCCTGTTTGTAATTGTCCTTTTAACAGCGATCGCGTATTTCGTCTCGCTCAGGC
GCAATCACGAATGAATAACGGTTTGGTTGATGCGAGTGATTTTGATGACGAGCGTAATGGCTGGCCTGTT
GAACAAGTCTGGAAAGAAATGCATAAACTTTTGCCATTCTCACCGGATTCAGTCGTCACTCATGGTGATT
TCTCACTTGATAACCTTATTTTTGACGAGGGGAAATTAATAGGTTGTATTGATGTTGGACGAGTCGGAAT
CGCAGACCGATACCAGGATCTTGCCATCCTATGGAACTGCCTCGGTGAGTTTTCTCCTTCATTACAGAAA
CGGCTTTTTCAAAAATATGGTATTGATAATCCTGATATGAATAAATTGCAGTTTCATTTGATGCTCGATG
AGTTTTTCTAATCAGAATTGGTTAATTGGTTGTAACACTGGCAGAGCATTACGCTGACTTGACGGGACGG
CGCAAGCTCATGACCAAAATCCCTTAACGTGAGTTACGCGTCGTTCCACTGAGCGTCAGACCCCGTAGAA
AAGATCAAAGGATCT
Features (pLannotate 1.2.2; 11 found; start..end, strand, type, name):
      3..591     +  rep_origin     ori: high-copy-number ColE1/pMB1/pBR322/pUC origin of replication
    774..866     +  CDS            lacI (fragment): lac repressor; lacI; The lac repressor binds to the lac operator to inhibit transcription in E. coli. This inhibition can be relieved by adding lactose or isopropyl-β-D-thiogalactopyranoside (IPTG).
    921..948     -  terminator     rrnB T2 terminator: transcription terminator T2 from the E. coli rrnB gene
   1080..1123    +  terminator     rrnB T1 terminator: Escherichia coli rrnB; transcription terminator T1 from the E. coli rrnB gene
   1170..1206    -  CDS            lacZα (fragment): LacZα fragment of β-galactosidase; lacZ fragment
   1222..1321    +  protein_bind   attL1: mutant version of attL; recombination site for the Gateway® LR reaction LR Clonase™
   1980..2696    +  CDS            EGFP: EGFP is a basic (constitutively fluorescent) green fluorescent protein published in 1996, derived from Aequorea victoria. It is reported to be a rapidly-maturing weak dimer with moderate acid sensitivity.
   2697..2762    +  misc_feature   MCS: multiple cloning site
   2783..2882    -  protein_bind   attL2: mutant version of attL; recombination site for the Gateway® LR reaction LR Clonase™
   2900..2918    -  promoter       T7 promoter: promoter for bacteriophage T7 RNA polymerase
   3052..3861    +  CDS            KanR: aminoglycoside phosphotransferase; aph(3')-Ia; confers resistance to kanamycin in bacteria or G418 (Geneticin®) in eukaryotes
