[The description below was written by a language model from this plasmid's Addgene catalogue record and pLannotate feature annotations shown in this document.]
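Description:
pMEclecl14aP1gfp is a Gateway middle-entry clone built on the pENTReGFP2 backbone, about 4.0 kb in size. It is maintained in E. coli through a high-copy ColE1/pUC-type origin and selected with kanamycin via an aminoglycoside phosphotransferase (KanR) gene. Although the catalogue lists it as a bacterial expression vector, it functions as a shuttle for recombinational cloning and is not meant to express protein in bacteria. rrnB T1 and T2 terminators lie upstream of the cassette, where they insulate it from read-through transcription from the backbone. Short lacI and lacZα fragments and a T7 promoter outside attL2 are backbone remnants.

The payload lies between attL1 and attL2, the sites used by LR Clonase to transfer the cassette into an attR-containing destination vector. According to the record, the insert is a zebrafish (D. rerio) promoter sequence specific for clec14a, designated P1, introduced by Gibson assembly upstream of EGFP. The feature table does not annotate this regulatory element, but an unannotated stretch of roughly 650 bp between attL1 and the EGFP coding sequence is consistent with its position. EGFP is followed by a small multiple cloning site before attL2. No polyadenylation signal is annotated within the cassette, so this would presumably have to come from another component in the final assembly.

The construct serves as a promoter-reporter module, and the associated publication concerns identifying developmentally active endothelial enhancers in zebrafish. That context suggests it is recombined into reporter constructs to test candidate regulatory elements, although the record does not specify the destination vector or the transgenesis method.
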