Addgene plasmid #90123: pMEclecl14aP1gfp
Purpose: Gateway Mid-entry clone containing promoter sequence specific for clec14a driving expression of eGFP
Depositing lab: Nathan Lawson. Publication: Robust Identification of Developmentally Active Endothelial Enhancers in Zebrafish Using FANS-Assisted ATAC-Seq. Quillien A, Abdalla M, Yu J, Ou J, Zhu LJ, Lawson ND. Cell Rep. 2017 Jul 18;20(3):709-720. doi: 10.1016/j.celrep.2017.06.070. PubMed 28723572.
Backbone
  Vector backbone: pENTReGFP2
  Vector type: Bacterial Expression
Growth in bacteria
  Bacterial resistance: Kanamycin, 50 μg/mL
  Growth temperature: 37°C
  Growth strain: DH5alpha
  Copy number: High Copy
Gene/Insert
  Gene/Insert name: clec14aP1Egfp
  Species: D. rerio (zebrafish)
  Tag / fusion protein: EGFP (C terminal on insert)
  Cloning method: Gibson Cloning
Terms and licenses: Academic/Nonprofit Terms; Industry Terms: Not Available to Industry
How to cite: pMEclecl14aP1gfp was a gift from Nathan Lawson (Addgene plasmid # 90123 ; http://n2t.net/addgene:90123 ; RRID:Addgene_90123)
